Addgene plasmid #81653: pDONR223_VHL_p.V130F
Purpose: Gateway Donor vector containing VHL, part of the Target Accelerator Plasmid Collection.
Depositing lab: Jesse Boehm & William Hahn & David Root. Depositing organization: Broad Institute. Publication: Systematic Functional Interrogation of Rare Cancer Variants Identifies Oncogenic Alleles. Kim E, Ilic N, Shrestha Y, Zou L, Kamburov A, Zhu C, Yang X, Lubonja R, Tran N, Nguyen C, Lawrence MS, Piccioni F, Bagul M, Doench JG, Chouinard CR, Wu X, Hogstrom L, Natoli T, Tamayo P, Horn H, Corsello SM, Lage K, Root DE, Subramanian A, Golub TR, Getz G, Boehm JS, Hahn WC. Cancer Discov. 2016 Jul;6(7):714-26. doi: 10.1158/2159-8290.CD-16-0160. Epub 2016 May 4. PubMed 27147599.
Backbone
  Vector backbone: pDONR223
  Backbone manufacturer: Invitrogen
  Backbone size w/o insert (bp): 2790
  Vector type: Gateway Entry vector
Growth in bacteria
  Bacterial resistance: Spectinomycin, 50 μg/mL
  Growth temperature: 37°C
  Growth strain: DH5alpha
  Copy number: High Copy
Gene/Insert
  Gene/Insert name: VHL (alt name: NM_000551.3)
  Species: H. sapiens (human)
  Mutation: V130F
  Entrez Gene: VHL (a.k.a. HRCA1, RCA1, VHL1, pVHL)
  Promoter: None
  Cloning method: Gateway Cloning
  Sequencing primers: 5′ M13pUC-fwd; 3′ M13-Rev
Terms and licenses: Academic/Nonprofit Terms; Industry Terms: Not Available to Industry
Depositor comments: Closed state: stop codon immediately follows insert
How to cite: pDONR223_VHL_p.V130F was a gift from Jesse Boehm & William Hahn & David Root (Addgene plasmid # 81653 ; http://n2t.net/addgene:81653 ; RRID:Addgene_81653)
