[The description below was written by a language model from this plasmid's Addgene catalogue record and pLannotate feature annotations shown in this document.]
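Description:
pDONR223_VHL_p.V130F is a Gateway entry clone built on the Invitrogen pDONR223 backbone and carrying the human VHL open reading frame (reference transcript NM_000551.3) with the missense substitution V130F. It is a small bacterial plasmid of about 3.4 kb that replicates in E. coli from a high-copy ColE1/pUC-type origin. Selection is with spectinomycin, through an aadA aminoglycoside adenylyltransferase gene (SmR) that sits downstream of a class 1 integron Pc promoter fragment. The automated annotation also picks up short remnants of lacI, lacZα and a gentamicin resistance gene, which appear to be backbone fragments rather than functional genes. The rrnB T1 and T2 terminators lie upstream of the cloning region and insulate the insert from read-through transcription.

The VHL coding sequence is flanked by two attL recombination sites in opposite orientations. The annotation tool labels both as attL3, but they are simply the pair of attL sites that allow LR Clonase-mediated transfer of the ORF into any compatible Gateway destination vector. No promoter drives the insert in this plasmid. A T7 promoter lies outside the downstream attL site and points back toward the insert on the antisense strand, so the construct serves as a shuttle or storage clone rather than an expression vector. The clone is in the "closed" configuration, with a stop codon immediately following the ORF, so it yields native or N-terminally tagged protein but cannot be fused to C-terminal tags after transfer. VHL encodes the substrate-recognition subunit of the E3 ubiquitin ligase complex that targets hydroxylated HIF for degradation. This variant belongs to the Target Accelerator Plasmid Collection, assembled for systematic functional testing of rare cancer-associated alleles.
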