Features (pLannotate 1.2.2; 12 found; start..end, strand, type, name):
     46..634     +  rep_origin     ori: high-copy-number ColE1/pMB1/pBR322/pUC origin of replication
    817..909     +  CDS            lacI (fragment): lac repressor; lacI; The lac repressor binds to the lac operator to inhibit transcription in E. coli. This inhibition can be relieved by adding lactose or isopropyl-β-D-thiogalactopyranoside (IPTG).
    964..991     -  terminator     rrnB T2 terminator: transcription terminator T2 from the E. coli rrnB gene
   1123..1166    +  terminator     rrnB T1 terminator: Escherichia coli rrnB; transcription terminator T1 from the E. coli rrnB gene
   1213..1249    -  CDS            lacZα (fragment): LacZα fragment of β-galactosidase; lacZ fragment
   1266..1361    +  protein_bind   attL3: mutant version of attL; recombination site for the Gateway® LR reaction LR Clonase™
   1367..2005    +  CDS            VHL: VHL_HUMAN - Experimental evidence at protein level: Swiss-Prot protein existence level 1. Involved in the ubiquitination and subsequent proteasomal degradation via the von Hippel-Lindau ubiquitination complex. Seems to act as a target recruitment subunit in the E3 ubiquitin ligase complex and recruits hydroxylated hypoxia-inducible factor (HIF) under normoxic conditions. Involved in transcriptional repression through interaction with HIF1A, HIF1AN and histone deacetylases. Ubiquitinates, in an oxygen-responsive manner, ADRB2. From Homo sapiens (Human).
   2013..2108    -  protein_bind   attL3: mutant version of attL; recombination site for the Gateway® LR reaction LR Clonase™
   2127..2145    -  promoter       T7 promoter: promoter for bacteriophage T7 RNA polymerase
   2335..2358    +  promoter       Pc promoter (fragment): intI1 (promoter lies within the coding sequence); class 1 integron promoter
   2534..2590    +  CDS            GmR (fragment): gentamycin acetyltransferase; aacC1; confers resistance to gentamycin
   2597..3388    +  CDS            SmR: aminoglycoside adenylyltransferase (Murphy, 1985); aadA; confers resistance to spectinomycin and streptomycin
>Addgene plasmid #81653 | pDONR223_VHL_p.V130F | addgene full sequence | sequence record 166482 | Addgene NGS Result
GTTCCACTGAGCGTCAGACCCCGTAGAAAAGATCAAAGGATCTTCTTGAGATCCTTTTTTTCTGCGCGTA
ATCTGCTGCTTGCAAACAAAAAAACCACCGCTACCAGCGGTGGTTTGTTTGCCGGATCAAGAGCTACCAA
CTCTTTTTCCGAAGGTAACTGGCTTCAGCAGAGCGCAGATACCAAATACTGTTCTTCTAGTGTAGCCGTA
GTTAGGCCACCACTTCAAGAACTCTGTAGCACCGCCTACATACCTCGCTCTGCTAATCCTGTTACCAGTG
GCTGCTGCCAGTGGCGATAAGTCGTGTCTTACCGGGTTGGACTCAAGACGATAGTTACCGGATAAGGCGC
AGCGGTCGGGCTGAACGGGGGGTTCGTGCACACAGCCCAGCTTGGAGCGAACGACCTACACCGAACTGAG
ATACCTACAGCGTGAGCTATGAGAAAGCGCCACGCTTCCCGAAGGGAGAAAGGCGGACAGGTATCCGGTA
AGCGGCAGGGTCGGAACAGGAGAGCGCACGAGGGAGCTTCCAGGGGGAAACGCCTGGTATCTTTATAGTC
CTGTCGGGTTTCGCCACCTCTGACTTGAGCGTCGATTTTTGTGATGCTCGTCAGGGGGGCGGAGCCTATG
GAAAAACGCCAGCAACGCGGCCTTTTTACGGTTCCTGGCCTTTTGCTGGCCTTTTGCTCACATGTTCTTT
CCTGCGTTATCCCCTGATTCTGTGGATAACCGTATTACCGCCTTTGAGTGAGCTGATACCGCTCGCCGCA
GCCGAACGACCGAGCGCAGCGAGTCAGTGAGCGAGGAAGCGGAAGAGCGCCCAATACGCAAACCGCCTCT
CCCCGCGCGTTGGCCGATTCATTAATGCAGCTGGCACGACAGGTTTCCCGACTGGAAAGCGGGCAGTGAG
CGCAACGCAATTAATACGCGTACCGCTAGCCAGGAAGAGTTTGTAGAAACGCAAAAAGGCCATCCGTCAG
GATGGCCTTCTGCTTAGTTTGATGCCTGGCAGTTTATGGCGGGCGTCCTGCCCGCCACCCTCCGGGCCGT
TGCTTCACAACGTTCAAATCCGCTCCCGGCGGATTTGTCCTACTCAGGAGAGCGTTCACCGACAAACAAC
AGATAAAACGAAAGGCCCAGTCTTCCGACTGAGCCTTTCGTTTTATTTGATGCCTGGCAGTTCCCTACTC
TCGCGTTAACGCTAGCATGGATGTTTTCCCAGTCACGACGTTGTAAAACGACGGCCAGTCTTAAGCTCGG
GCCCCAAATAATGATTTTATTTTGACTGATAGTGACCTGTTCGTTGCAACAAATTGATGAGCAATGCTTT
TTTATAATGCCAACTTTGTACAAAAAAGTTGGCACCATGCCCCGGAGGGCGGAGAACTGGGACGAGGCCG
AGGTAGGCGCGGAGGAGGCAGGCGTCGAAGAGTACGGCCCTGAAGAAGACGGCGGGGAGGAGTCGGGCGC
CGAGGAGTCCGGCCCGGAAGAGTCCGGCCCGGAGGAACTGGGCGCCGAGGAGGAGATGGAGGCCGGGCGG
CCGCGGCCCGTGCTGCGCTCGGTGAACTCGCGCGAGCCCTCCCAGGTCATCTTCTGCAATCGCAGTCCGC
GCGTCGTGCTGCCCGTATGGCTCAACTTCGACGGCGAGCCGCAGCCCTACCCAACGCTGCCGCCTGGCAC
GGGCCGCCGCATCCACAGCTACCGAGGTCACCTTTGGCTCTTCAGAGATGCAGGGACACACGATGGGCTT
CTGTTTAACCAAACTGAATTATTTGTGCCATCTCTCAATGTTGACGGACAGCCTATTTTTGCCAATATCA
CACTGCCAGTGTATACTCTGAAAGAGCGATGCCTCCAGGTTGTCCGGAGCCTAGTCAAGCCTGAGAATTA
CAGGAGACTGGACATCGTCAGGTCGCTCTACGAAGATCTGGAAGACCACCCAAATGTGCAGAAAGACCTG
GAGCGGCTGACACAGGAGCGCATTGCACATCAACGGATGGGAGATTGATTGCCAACTTTCTTGTACAAAG
TTGGCATTATAAGAAAGCATTGCTTATCAATTTGTTGCAACGAACAGGTCACTATCAGTCAAAATAAAAT
CATTATTTGCCATCCAGCTGATATCCCCTATAGTGAGTCGTATTACATGGTCATAGCTGTTTCCTGGCAG
CTCTGGCCCGTGTCTCAAAATCTCTGATGTTACATTGCACAAGATAAAAATATATCATCATGCCTCCTCT
AGACCAGCCAGGACAGAAATGCCTCGACTTCGCTGCTACCCAAGGTTGCCGGGTGACGCACACCGTGGAA
ACGGATGAAGGCACGAACCCAGTGGACATAAGCCTGTTCGGTTCGTAAGCTGTAATGCAAGTAGCGTATG
CGCTCACGCAACTGGTCCAGAACCTTGACCGAACGCAGCGGTGGTAACGGCGCAGTGGCGGTTTTCATGG
CTTGTTATGACTGTTTTTTTGGGGTACAGTCTATGCCTCGGGCATCCAAGCAGCAAGCGCGTTACGCCGT
GGGTCGATGTTTGATGTTATGGAGCAGCAACGATGTTACGCAGCAGGGCAGTCGCCCTAAAACAAAGTTA
AACATTATGAGGGAAGCGGTGATCGCCGAAGTATCGACTCAACTATCAGAGGTAGTTGGCGTCATCGAGC
GCCATCTCGAACCGACGTTGCTGGCCGTACATTTGTACGGCTCCGCAGTGGATGGCGGCCTGAAGCCACA
CAGTGATATTGATTTGCTGGTTACGGTGACCGTAAGGCTTGATGAAACAACGCGGCGAGCTTTGATCAAC
GACCTTTTGGAAACTTCGGCTTCCCCTGGAGAGAGCGAGATTCTCCGCGCTGTAGAAGTCACCATTGTTG
TGCACGACGACATCATTCCGTGGCGTTATCCAGCTAAGCGCGAACTGCAATTTGGAGAATGGCAGCGCAA
TGACATTCTTGCAGGTATCTTCGAGCCAGCCACGATCGACATTGATCTGGCTATCTTGCTGACAAAAGCA
AGAGAACATAGCGTTGCCTTGGTAGGTCCAGCGGCGGAGGAACTCTTTGATCCGGTTCCTGAACAGGATC
TATTTGAGGCGCTAAATGAAACCTTAACGCTATGGAACTCGCCGCCCGACTGGGCTGGCGATGAGCGAAA
TGTAGTGCTTACGTTGTCCCGCATTTGGTACAGCGCAGTAACCGGCAAAATCGCGCCGAAGGATGTCGCT
GCCGACTGGGCAATGGAGCGCCTGCCGGCCCAGTATCAGCCCGTCATACTTGAAGCTAGACAGGCTTATC
TTGGACAAGAAGAAGATCGCTTGGCCTCGCGCGCAGATCAGTTGGAAGAATTTGTCCACTACGTGAAAGG
CGAGATCACCAAGGTAGTCGGCAAATAACCCTCGAGCCACCCATGACCAAAATCCCTTAACGTGAGTTAC
GCGTC
