>Addgene plasmid #81653 | pDONR223_VHL_p.V130F | depositor partial sequence | sequence record 154972 | Insert sequence
ATGCCCCGGAGGGCGGAGAACTGGGACGAGGCCGAGGTAGGCGCGGAGGAGGCAGGCGTCGAAGAGTACG
GCCCTGAAGAAGACGGCGGGGAGGAGTCGGGCGCCGAGGAGTCCGGCCCGGAAGAGTCCGGCCCGGAGGA
ACTGGGCGCCGAGGAGGAGATGGAGGCCGGGCGGCCGCGGCCCGTGCTGCGCTCGGTGAACTCGCGCGAG
CCCTCCCAGGTCATCTTCTGCAATCGCAGTCCGCGCGTCGTGCTGCCCGTATGGCTCAACTTCGACGGCG
AGCCGCAGCCCTACCCAACGCTGCCGCCTGGCACGGGCCGCCGCATCCACAGCTACCGAGGTCACCTTTG
GCTCTTCAGAGATGCAGGGACACACGATGGGCTTCTGTTTAACCAAACTGAATTATTTGTGCCATCTCTC
AATGTTGACGGACAGCCTATTTTTGCCAATATCACACTGCCAGTGTATACTCTGAAAGAGCGATGCCTCC
AGGTTGTCCGGAGCCTAGTCAAGCCTGAGAATTACAGGAGACTGGACATCGTCAGGTCGCTCTACGAAGA
TCTGGAAGACCACCCAAATGTGCAGAAAGACCTGGAGCGGCTGACACAGGAGCGCATTGCACATCAACGG
ATGGGAGAT
